Addgene plasmid #16106: pcDNAOX-twk7
Depositing lab: Larry Salkoff. Depositing organization: Washington University in Saint Louis. Publication: Eight potassium channel families revealed by the C. elegans genome project. Wei A, Jegla T, Salkoff L. Neuropharmacology. 1996 . 35(7):805-29. 10.1016/0028-3908(96)00126-8 PubMed 8938713.
Backbone
  Vector backbone: pcDNAOX
  Backbone size w/o insert (bp): 5700
  Vector type: Mammalian expression & Oocyte expression
  Selectable markers: Neomycin (select with G418)
Growth in bacteria
  Bacterial resistance: Ampicillin, 100 μg/mL
  Growth temperature: 37°C
  Growth strain: DH5alpha
  Copy number: Unknown
Gene/Insert
  Gene/Insert name: Voltage-gated K+ channel (alt names: F22B7.7; 2I598; twk-8)
  Species: C. elegans (nematode)
  Insert size (bp): 2000
  GenBank ID: NM_066502
  Entrez Gene: twk-7 (a.k.a. CELE_F22B7.7)
  Cloning method: Restriction Enzyme; 5′ cloning site BamH1 (not destroyed); 3′ cloning site Xba1 (not destroyed)
  Sequencing primers: 5′ T7; 3′ SP6
Terms and licenses: Academic/Nonprofit Terms; Industry Terms: Not Available to Industry
How to cite: pcDNAOX-twk7 was a gift from Larry Salkoff (Addgene plasmid # 16106 ; http://n2t.net/addgene:16106 ; RRID:Addgene_16106)
