[The description below was written by a language model from this plasmid's Addgene catalogue record.]
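Description:
pcDNAOX-twk7 is a dual-purpose expression plasmid built on the pcDNAOX backbone (about 5.7 kb without insert), catalogued for both mammalian cell expression and oocyte expression. It is propagated in E. coli under ampicillin selection, and it carries a neomycin resistance marker so that transfected mammalian cells can be selected with G418. The copy number is listed as unknown, and the record gives no feature table, so the origin of replication and the promoter driving the insert are not explicitly stated. The listed sequencing primers are T7 on the 5′ side and SP6 on the 3′ side, which indicates that these phage promoter sequences flank the cloning site. In oocyte expression vectors such sites are commonly used for in vitro transcription of cRNA for injection, although the record does not say this is how the plasmid is used.

The insert is a roughly 2 kb cDNA from the nematode C. elegans corresponding to the twk-7 gene (locus F22B7.7). It is cloned directionally between BamHI at the 5′ end and XbaI at the 3′ end, and both sites are retained. The catalogue labels the insert as a voltage-gated K+ channel and also lists twk-8 as an alternative name. The twk gene nomenclature is generally associated with the two-pore-domain (TWIK-like) potassium channel family, so the "voltage-gated" label should be treated with some caution. No epitope tags, fusions or reporters are recorded. The plasmid comes from work surveying potassium channel families revealed by the C. elegans genome. It is suited to heterologous expression of this channel in mammalian cells or oocytes, for example for functional or electrophysiological characterisation.
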