>Addgene plasmid #16106 | pcDNAOX-twk7 | addgene partial sequence | sequence record 22818 | T7 5'-TAATACGACTCACTATAGGG-3'
CTTGTTCTTTTTGCAGAGCTCAGAATAAACGCTCAACTTTGGCAGAGCTAGCGTCGACGGTATCGATAAG
CTTGATATCGAATTCCTGCAGCCCGGGGGATCCGGTGGTGGTGCAAATCAAAGAACTGCTCCTCAGTGGA
TGTTGCCTTTACTTCTAGGCCTGTACGGAAGTGTTACTTCTGCTCTAAAAGCTGCGGAATTCCTCGAGCA
CTGTTGGCCTACTGGGGTTTAATTACCCAAGTTTGAGATGCCACGTCATCAGCGATGACTTCATCATCTC
GTGGATATCAACGAGTTGACTCTAGTGGTGATGGTGGCAGTCTACTTATGGAAGAGGAAGGTGATAATCC
ACATGAAGCATTGCTTCATCGTAATAACGATGATTACGCTTCAACATACCACCACGTAGGAGTTGAATAT
GACAGCTATGAAGAACTTGAACGGCATGAGATGGATGATCGAGTCACTGAAATTCCAGAAGGATTTCATA
GACGGCAGAGAAGGAGTGGCCATGAAGATATCGACGATGAAAGTGATGATGAAAGTAAAGATGAAGATGA
AGAAGAAGAGGAGACTGGAATCAGGAAGTTTGCTAAACTCGTCCTACCTCATGTTGCACTTGTACTTCTA
ACGTGTACATATACAGTAATTGGAGCATTGATATTTTATAGTGTTGAGCAGCCGCACGAGCAAATGATGA
AGGAACAACAGCTTAAACTGATCTACACTCGTCAAAATGAGTTTGTTGACGACTTAATTCGTTTGGCTGC
TGGGAATGAGACAAAACGATACGAATGGGAGTCACTAGCCGAACGGCACATGC
